Addgene plasmid #19562: NMDA-like receptor splice form
Depositing lab: Leonid Moroz. Depositing organization: University of Florida. Publication: Neuronal transcriptome of aplysia: neuronal compartments and circuitry. Moroz LL, Edwards JR, Puthanveettil SV, Kohn AB, Ha T, Heyland A, Knudsen B, Sahni A, Yu F, Liu L, Jezzini S, Lovell P, Iannucculli W, Chen M, Nguyen T, Sheng H, Shaw R, Kalachikov S, Panchin YV, Farmerie W, Russo JJ, Ju J, Kandel ER. Cell. 2006 Dec 29. 127(7):1453-67. 10.1016/j.cell.2006.09.052 PubMed 17190607.
Backbone
  Vector backbone: TOPO pCR4
  Backbone manufacturer: Invitrogen
  Backbone size w/o insert (bp): 4000
  Vector type: Bacterial Expression
Growth in bacteria
  Bacterial resistance: Ampicillin, 100 μg/mL
  Growth temperature: 37°C
  Growth strain: DH5alpha
  Copy number: High Copy
Gene/Insert
  Gene/Insert name: NMDA-like receptor splice form (alt name: NMDA1-2)
  Species: Aplysia californica
  Insert size (bp): 2764
  GenBank ID: AY234809
  Cloning method: Restriction Enzyme; 5′ cloning site EcoR1 (not destroyed); 3′ cloning site EcoR1 (not destroyed)
  Sequencing primers: 5′ M13 Reverse; 3′ M13 Forward
Terms and licenses: Academic/Nonprofit Terms; Industry Terms: Not Available to Industry
How to cite: NMDA-like receptor splice form was a gift from Leonid Moroz (Addgene plasmid # 19562)
