[The description below was written by a language model from this plasmid's Addgene catalogue record.]
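Description:
NMDA-like receptor splice form is a cloned cDNA from the sea slug Aplysia californica carried in the Invitrogen TOPO pCR4 backbone, a small, high-copy bacterial cloning vector of about 4 kb. The plasmid is propagated in E. coli under ampicillin selection. Although the repository classifies it as a bacterial expression vector, pCR4-TOPO is generally used as a PCR-product cloning and sequencing vector, and the record names no promoter intended to drive expression of the insert, nor any tag, reporter or fusion partner. No feature table is provided, so other backbone elements cannot be confirmed from the record.

The insert, also called NMDA1-2, is about 2.8 kb and corresponds to a splice variant of an NMDA-type glutamate receptor-like transcript. It is flanked on both sides by EcoRI sites that remain intact, so the fragment can be released as a single piece by EcoRI digestion for transfer into other vectors. Its orientation relative to the backbone is not stated. M13 reverse and M13 forward priming sites lie on either side of the cloning site and allow the insert to be sequenced from both ends.

The clone comes from a study of the Aplysia neuronal transcriptome that examined gene expression across neuronal compartments and circuits. It is best regarded as a sequence-verified cDNA source: a template for subcloning into expression vectors, for PCR amplification, or for making probes to study expression of this receptor isoform in Aplysia neurons. The record does not specify any particular downstream application.
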