>Addgene plasmid #19562 | NMDA-like receptor splice form | depositor partial sequence | sequence record 9198 | Author sequence
TATGGAACTTAGCGGCCGCGAATTCGCCCTTGGAAGCTTTTCTTGGTATACATCGCTGTTCTTCGGGCGG
ACAGGATGCATAAAGCTGGTATTAAAATGCTTTTGCTGGCAGCCACCTACCTTGCCTGCTGTGTCTACGC
CCAGGCCTCAGAACAGGTTATCACCATCGGTGCTTCGCTCAGTTCTGAGAAAATGGAGTTTGAGTTCAAG
CAGGCAGTGAACGCTCTTAACAGACGGCACCTCAAGTCGCGCATTCTCTTCAACTCTACAACAATTCTAA
TGGACAGTAATCCGATCCGATCAGCACTTGACATCTGTGACAAACTCCTAGCTCAGCATGTGTACACAGT
GGTGGCTTCTCATCCCAATTCCACTGACCACTCGCCCATCTCTGTGTCGTACACCTGCGGCTACTACAAC
ATTCCTGTTGTTGGGATCTCTGCCAGAGACTCAGCTTTTTCTGATGTAAATGTGCACAAGATGTTTTTGC
GGACTGTGCCTCCTTTTGCCCATCAAGCTGATGTGTGGTTGGAGTTGCTGGTCAACCTGACCTGGCATAA
GGTCATATTTGTGTACAGTGCTGATGAGGAAGGCAGATCAGTACTGAGTCGATTTCAGACACTGGCAGAG
GAACATAACATTAGGATTGAGCCTTCCGTGAAGTATGCGCCTGGGGAAAAGAATTACACTTCCGTTCTGG
CACCGATTCTCAAGCACACCTCCAGAGTTATTCTGCTGTCAGCCTCTACTGAAGATGCTGAGGTGATTTA
CAGAGATGCTGATGTGTTGGGCATGACAGGGGAGGGGTGGGCATGGATTGTGTCAGAACAAGCATTCGAT
GCCTATAATATTCCTGTTGGATTCTTGGGTGTTCATCTTGTCAATGGGACAAATGAAGTAAATCACATCA
AGGATGCGGTACAGGTGATAGGCCATGCTTTTTGGAGTCTGCTGGACACTGAGAACATTTCCAACCCTCC
CACAGAATGCAAGGATATTGACAGCTGGACAGATGGGGAGAAAGTGTACAATGAGCTTATCAAAACACAG
CTGAATGGAGGAACTGGCCAGGTGAGCTTCAACTCTGAGGGAGATCGACTGAATCCAATGTATGACATCA
TGAACATCAACGGCAATCGACGCTCTATGTCTGTAGGGCTTTATGGACATCAAGAAAAGGTTTTAGGGTT
GAGAATGATGGGAAGAAACATAACATGGCCCGGCAATACTCAAGAGAAGCCAAAGGGAGAGAAAATTTCC
CGAAATCTCACGATTGTGACTCTGAAGGAAAAGCCATTTGTGGAAGTTCTGCCCATGCCGAAGGATGGAG
TCTGCCGACCTGTGGCCCCGGCTGTCCATGCTTTCCTCTGCAAAAATGCCTCTCAGGACAACTGCTGTAT
GGGGTACTGTATGGATATGTTGGCTCGGATTGCGGAGAAGGTGAAATTTAATTTCACAATCCATCTGAGC
AAGGATGGACTGTTTGGCTCATTTGAAAAGCGTAATGGCTCTGACAAGAAGTACTGGAATGGCATGCTGG
GTGAGCTGATGACTAAGGAGGCTGACCTGATTGTTGCCCCTCTTACAATTAACCCAGAACGTGCCAATGA
CATCGACTTCACCAAACCATTTAAGTATCAGGGGCTGAATATCCTTGTCAGAAAGACTCAGAAAGACTCG
AGCTTAGCCTCCTTCCTGCAGCCATTCCAAGACACACTGTGGATTCTGGTGGGTCTCTCTGTGCATGTGG
TGGCGCTAGTGCTCTATCTGCTGGACAGGTTCTCTCCCTTTGGTCGCTTCAAACTGGCTAAGAGTGACGA
CACAGAAGAGGATGCCCTCAATCTATCTAGTGCGATGTGGTTCTCATGGGGTGTCCTTCTCAACAGTGGC
ATTGGAGAAGGAACCCCTCGCAGCTTCAGTGCCCGTGTGCTAGGAATGGTGTGGGCTGGTTTTGCCATGA
TCATTGTTGCCTCTTACACTGCCAACCTTGCAGCTTTTCTAGTGTTGGATCGACCAGAGGCTCTCATCTC
TGGCATTGATGATCCTAGGCTTCGTAACCCAAACAAAAAGTTCAAGTATGCTACCGTGAAGGGCAGTGCC
ACAGAGATGTATTTCAAGCGTCAGGTAGAACTCTCCACAATGTATCGGAACACGGACAAACAGAAGAAAT
ATTACACTGCGGAAGATGCTATTGAGGACATCAGGATTGGAGAACTTCAGGCTTTCATCTGGGATTCGCC
TCGTCTGGAATATGAAGCGGCCAGTGATTGTGATCTCACCACGGCTGGGGACTTGTTTGGCCGCTCAGGG
CTGGGCATTGGTCTGCCGAAGAACAGCCCTTGGACACACGAAGTCTCAATGGCTGTGTTAGATATGCATG
AAAGTGGTTTCATGGAGCAGCTGGACAATCGATGGATTTTGGTCGACAGCAAATCCTCATGCCCAGAGAG
CAACTCTGCCCCGGCTACTCTGGGCTTGACCAACATGGCAGGGGTCTTCATGATGGTGGCTGGAGGCATC
GTGGCCGGCGTGTTGTTGATATTTATAGAGATAGCTTACAAACGGCATAGAGGGTTAAAAGAAAAAGAAC
TGGAACTTGCCAGAAATGCTGCTGATCGTTGGAGGGGAAACATTGAGAAAAGAAAAAAGCTACGTGCGAC
TTGGCAGTATCTTCATGCCCTCAAAGACACCAACGAAATAGACCTCAAAAGCGAAGAACCCTGAGCGGCC
GCCCAAGGGCGAATTCGTTTAAACTGCAGGAATG
